>Addgene plasmid #221334 | pET28a-FKBP-TRIF(Nterm) | addgene full sequence | sequence record 438969 | Addgene NGS Result
GGATCCGCCACCATGGGCGTTCAAGTAGAAACAATATCTCCAGGAGACGGGCGTACATTTCCTAAGCGTG
GCCAAACTTGCGTAGTCCATTATACCGGCATGCTGGAGGACGGTAAGAAGGTCGATAGCTCTAGAGACCG
TAACAAACCTTTCAAATTTATGCTGGGGAAACAGGAGGTTATCCGTGGTTGGGAGGAAGGCGTGGCCCAA
ATGTCCGTTGGGCAGCGTGCTAAGTTAACCATCTCGCCAGATTACGCATATGGGGCTACAGGCCATCCTG
GGATCATTCCCCCGCATGCGACACTTGTGTTTGATGTAGAGCTGTTGAAGTTGGAGACGCGGGGAGTTCA
AGTCGAAACGATTTCACCAGGTGATGGACGCACCTTTCCTAAACGGGGACAAACGTGCGTCGTGCATTAC
ACCGGTATGCTGGAAGACGGCAAGAAAGTCGATTCAAGCCGCGATAGAAATAAACCCTTCAAATTCATGC
TTGGAAAACAGGAAGTAATACGCGGATGGGAAGAGGGTGTGGCGCAAATGTCTGTCGGGCAAAGAGCTAA
ACTGACAATAAGTCCTGATTACGCGTACGGTGCGACTGGGCACCCTGGTATCATTCCGCCGCACGCGACA
CTTGTCTTCGACGTCGAGTTACTTAAGCTTGAGACGCGGGGGGTGCAGGTAGAGACTATTTCGCCCGGTG
ACGGAAGAACTTTCCCAAAGCGGGGACAGACCTGTGTTGTCCACTACACTGGGATGTTGGAGGATGGTAA
GAAAGTTGACTCAAGTCGTGATCGCAACAAACCCTTTAAGTTTATGCTTGGGAAGCAGGAAGTCATCAGA
GGTTGGGAAGAAGGCGTAGCTCAGATGTCAGTGGGACAACGGGCCAAATTAACCATCAGTCCAGACTACG
CCTACGGAGCCACCGGTCACCCAGGGATCATACCACCTCACGCAACCTTAGTGTTCGATGTGGAACTTTT
AAAGTTAGAGACGCACGGTGTACAAGTGGAAACAATCAGTCCAGGGGATGGGAGAACATTCCCCAAAAGA
GGCCAGACGTGTGTCGTGCACTATACGGGGATGTTAGAAGATGGGAAAAAGGTCGATTCGTCACGCGACC
GCAACAAACCGTTTAAATTCATGTTGGGAAAGCAGGAGGTGATTCGCGGCTGGGAGGAAGGTGTGGCACA
GATGAGCGTGGGCCAGAGAGCAAAACTGACTATCTCTCCTGATTATGCCTACGGCGCGACGGGCCACCCT
GGCATAATTCCACCCCACGCTACCCTGGTATTCGATGTCGAGCTTCTGAAGCTTGAGGGTGCTGGGGCTG
GGGCTATGGACAATCCTGGACCTTCTTTGCGGGGGGCATTTGGCATTTTGGGAGCACTCGAACGCGATAG
ACTGACACATTTGAAGCATAAGTTGGGCAGTCTCTGCAGTGGCTCACAGGAAAGCAAGTTGCTGCACGCA
ATGGTTCTCTTGGCATTGGGGCAAGATACTGAGGCTAGGGTCAGTCTTGAATCCCTTAAAATGAACACTG
TAGCTCAGTTGGTTGCACACCAGTGGGCAGATATGGAGACTACCGAAGGTCCCGAAGAACCTCCCGATCT
CTCATGGACCGTTGCCAGGCTTTATCATTTGCTCGCAGAGGAGAACCTCTGTCCCGCCAGTACTCGGGAT
ATGGCTTATCAGGTGGCCCTCCGCGATTTTGCAAGTCAAGGAGATCATCAACTTGGGCAACTCCAAAACG
AGGCTTGGGATAGATGTAGCTCAGATATCAAGGGAGACCCCTCCGGGTTTCAGCCACTTCACTCTCACCA
GGGTTCACTTCAACCACCTAGTGCCTCCCCTGCAGTCACTCGGAGCCAGCCCAGACCCATTGACACCCCC
GACTGGTCCTGGGGACATACTCTCCATTCCACCAATTCCACTGCTAGCCTCGCTTCCCACCTTGAAATAT
CACAGTCCCCCACACTTGCCTTTCTGAGTTCTCATCACGGATGATAAGAATTCGAGCTCCGTCGACAAGC
TTGCGGCCGCACTCGAGCACCACCACCACCACCACTGAGATCCGGCTGCTAACAAAGCCCGAAAGGAAGC
TGAGTTGGCTGCTGCCACCGCTGAGCAATAACTAGCATAACCCCTTGGGGCCTCTAAACGGGTCTTGAGG
GGTTTTTTGCTGAAAGGAGGAACTATATCCGGATTGGCGAATGGG
[124 nt withheld, positions 2216-2339]
C
[91 nt withheld, positions 2341-2431]
A
[49 nt withheld, positions 2433-2481]
CCTTTGACGTTGGAGTCCACGTTCTTT
[37 nt withheld, positions 2509-2545]
ACCCTATCTCGGTCTATTCTTTTGATTTATAAGGGATTTTGCCGATTTCGGCCTATTGGTTAAAAAATGA
GCTGATTTAACAAAAATTTAACGCGAATTTTAACAAAATATTAACGCTTACAATTTAGGTGGCACTTTTC
GGGGAAATGTGCGCGGAACCCCTATTTGTTTATTTTTCTAAATACATTCAAATATGTATCCGCTCATGAA
TTAATTCTTAGAAAAACTCATCGAGCATCAAATGAAACTGCAATTTATTCATATCAGGATTATCAATACC
ATATTTTTGAAAAAGCCGTTTCTGTAATGAAGGAGAAAACTCACCGAGGCAGTTCCATAGGATGGCAAGA
TCCTGGTATCGGTCTGCGATTCCGACTCGTCCAACATCAATACAACCTATTAATTTCCCCTCGTCAAAAA
TAAGGTTATCAAGTGAGAAATCACCATGAGTGACGACTGAATCCGGTGAGAATGGCAAAAGTTTATGCAT
TTCTTTCCAGACTTGTTCAACAGGCCAGCCATTACGCTCGTCATCAAAATCACTCGCATCAACCAAACCG
TTATTCATTCGTGATTGCGCCTGAGCGAGACGAAATACGCGATCGCTGTTAAAAGGACAATTACAAACAG
GAATCGAATGCAACCGGCGCAGGAACACTGCCAGCGCATCAACAATATTTTCACCTGAATCAGGATATTC
TTCTAATACCTGGAATGCTGTTTTCCCGGGGATCGCAGTGGTGAGTAACCATGCATCATCAGGAGTACGG
ATAAAATGCTTGATGGTCGGAAGAGGCATAAATTCCGTCAGCCAGTTTAGTCTGACCATCTCATCTGTAA
CATCATTGGCAACGCTACCTTTGCCATGTTTCAGAAACAACTCTGGCGCATCGGGCTTCCCATACAATCG
ATAGATTGTCGCACCTGATTGCCCGACATTATCGCGAGCCCATTTATACCCATATAAATCAGCATCCATG
TTGGAATTTAATCGCGGCCTAGAGCAAGACGTTTCCCGTTGAATATGGCTCATAACACCCCTTGTATTAC
TGTTTATGTAAGCAGACAGTTTTATTGTTCATGACCAAAATCCCTTAACGTGAGTTTTCGTTCCACTGAG
CGTCAGACCCCGTAGAAAAGATCAAAGGATCTTCTTGAGATCCTTTTTTTCTGCGCGTAATCTGCTGCTT
GCAAACAAAAAAACCACCGCTACCAGCGGTGGTTTGTTTGCCGGATCAAGAGCTACCAACTCTTTTTCCG
AAGGTAACTGGCTTCAGCAGAGCGCAGATACCAAATACTGTCCTTCTAGTGTAGCCGTAGTTAGGCCACC
ACTTCAAGAACTCTGTAGCACCGCCTACATACCTCGCTCTGCTAATCCTGTTACCAGTGGCTGCTGCCAG
TGGCGATAAGTCGTGTCTTACCGGGTTGGACTCAAGACGATAGTTACCGGATAAGGCGCAGCGGTCGGGC
TGAACGGGGGGTTCGTGCACACAGCCCAGCTTGGAGCGAACGACCTACACCGAACTGAGATACCTACAGC
GTGAGCTATGAGAAAGCGCCACGCTTCCCGAAGGGAGAAAGGCGGACAGGTATCCGGTAAGCGGCAGGGT
CGGAACAGGAGAGCGCACGAGGGAGCTTCCAGGGGGAAACGCCTGGTATCTTTATAGTCCTGTCGGGTTT
CGCCACCTCTGACTTGAGCGTCGATTTTTGTGATGCTCGTCAGGGGGGCGGAGCCTATGGAAAAACGCCA
GCAACGCGGCCTTTTTACGGTTCCTGGCCTTTTGCTGGCCTTTTGCTCACATGTTCTTTCCTGCGTTATC
CCCTGATTCTGTGGATAACCGTATTACCGCCTTTGAGTGAGCTGATACCGCTCGCCGCAGCCGAACGACC
GAGCGCAGCGAGTCAGTGAGCGAGGAAGCGGAAGAGCGCCTGATGCGGTATTTTCTCCTTACGCATCTGT
GCGGTATTTCACACCGCAATGGTGCACTCTCAGTACAATCTGCTCTGATGCCGCATAGTTAAGCCAGTAT
ACACTCCGCTATCGCTACGTGACTGGGTCATGGCTGCGCCCCGACACCCGCCAACACCCGCTGACGCGCC
CTGACGGGCTTGTCTGCTCCCGGCATCCGCTTACAGACAAGCTGTGACCGTCTCCGGGAGCTGCATGTGT
CAGAGGTTTTCACCGTCATCACCGAAACGCGCGAGGCAGCTGCGGTAAAGCTCATCAGCGTGGTCGTGAA
GCGATTCACAGATGTCTGCCTGTTCATCCGCGTCCAGCTCGTTGAGTTTCTCCAGAAGCGTTAATGTCTG
GCTTCTGATAAAGCGGGCCATGTTAAGGGCGGTTTTTTCCTGTTTGGTCACTGATGCCTCCGTGTAAGGG
GGATTTCTGTTCATGGGGGTAATGATACCGATGAAACGAGAGAGGATGCTCACGATACGGGTTACTGATG
ATGAACATGCCCGGTTACTGGAACGTTGTGAGGGTAAACAACTGGCGGTATGGATGCGGCGGGACCAGAG
AAAAATCACTCAGGGTCAATGCCAGCGCTTCGTTAATACAGATGTAGGTGTTCCACAGGGTAGCCAGCAG
CATCCTGCGATGCAGATCCGGAACATAATGGTGCAGGGCGCTGACTTCCGCGTTTCCAGACTTTACGAAA
CACGGAAACCGAAGACCATTCATGTTGTTGCTCAGGTCGCAGACGTTTTGCAGCAGCAGTCGCTTCACGT
TCGCTCGCGTATCGGTGATTCATTCTGCTAACCAGTAAGGCAACCCCGCCAGCCTAGCCGGGTCCTCAAC
GACAGGAGCACGATCATGCGCACCCGTGGGGCCGCCATGCCGGCGATAATGGCCTGCTTCTCGCCGAAAC
GTTTGGTGGCGGGACCAGTGACGAAGGCTTGAGCGAGGGCGTGCAAGATTCCGAATACCGCAAGCGACAG
GCCGATCATCGTCGCGCTCCAGCGAAAGCGGTCCTCGCCGAAAATGACCCAGAGCGCTGCCGGCACCTGT
CCTACGAGTTGCATGATAAAGAAGACAGTCATAAGTGCGGCGACGATAGTCATGCCCCGCGCCCACCGGA
AGGAGCTGACTGGGTTGAAGGCTCTCAAGGGCATCGGTCGAGATCCCGGTGCCTAATGAGTGAGCTAACT
TACATTAATTGCGTTGCGCTCACTGCCCGCTTTCCAGTCGGGAAACCTGTCGTGCCAGCTGCATTAATGA
ATCGGCCAACGCGCGGGGAGAGGCGGTTTGCGTATTGGGCGCCAGGGTGGTTTTTCTTTTCACCAGTGAG
ACGGGCAACAGCTGATTGCCCTTCACCGCCTGGCCCTGAGAGAGTTGCAGCAAGCGGTCCACGCTGGTTT
GCCCCAGCAGGCGAAAATCCTGTTTGATGGTGGTTAACGGCGGGATATAACATGAGCTGTCTTCGGTATC
GTCGTATCCCACTACCGAGATATCCGCACCAACGCGCAGCCCGGACTCGGTAATGGCGCGCATTGCGCCC
AGCGCCATCTGATCGTTGGCAACCAGCATCGCAGTGGGAACGATGCCCTCATTCAGCATTTGCATGGTTT
GTTGAAAACCGGACATGGCACTCCAGTCGCCTTCCCGTTCCGCTATCGGCTGAATTTGATTGCGAGTGAG
ATATTTATGCCAGCCAGCCAGACGCAGACGCGCCGAGACAGAACTTAATGGGCCCGCTAACAGCGCGATT
TGCTGGTGACCCAATGCGACCAGATGCTCCACGCCCAGTCGCGTACCGTCTTCATGGGAGAAAATAATAC
TGTTGATGGGTGTCTGGTCAGAGACATCAAGAAATAACGCCGGAACATTAGTGCAGGCAGCTTCCACAGC
AATGGCATCCTGGTCATCCAGCGGATAGTTAATGATCAGCCCACTGACGCGTTGCGCGAGAAGATTGTGC
ACCGCCGCTTTACAGGCTTCGACGCCGCTTCGTTCTACCATCGACACCACCACGCTGGCACCCAGTTGAT
CGGCGCGAGATTTAATCGCCGCGACAATTTGCGACGGCGCGTGCAGGGCCAGACTGGAGGTGGCAACGCC
AATCAGCAACGACTGTTTGCCCGCCAGTTGTTGTGCCACGCGGTTGGGAATGTAATTCAGCTCCGCCATC
GCCGCTTCCACTTTTTCCCGCGTTTTCGCAGAAACGTGGCTGGCCTGGTTCACCACGCGGGAAACGGTCT
GATAAGAGACACCGGCATACTCTGCGACATCGTATAACGTTACTGGTTTCACATTCACCACCCTGAATTG
ACTCTCTTCCGGGCGCTATCATGCCATACCGCGAAAGGTTTTGCGCCATTCGATGGTGTCCGGGATCTCG
ACGCTCTCCCTTATGCGACTCCTGCATTAGGAAGCAGCCCAGTAGTAGGTTGAGGCCGTTGAGCACCGCC
GCCGCAAGGAATGGTGCATGCAAGGAGATGGCGCCCAACAGTCCCCCGGCCACGGGGCCTGCCACCATAC
CCACGCCGAAACAAGCGCTCATGAGCCCGAAGTGGCGAGCCCGATCTTCCCCATCGGTGATGTCGGCGAT
ATAGGCGCCAGCAACCGCACCTGTGGCGCCGGTGATGCCGGCCACGATGCGTCCGGCGTAGAGGATCGAG
ATCTCGATCCCGCGAAATTAATACGACTCACTATAGGGGAATTGTGAGCGGATAACAATTCCCCTCTAGA
AATAATTTTGTTTAACTTTAAGAAGGAGATATACCATGGGCAGCAGCCATCATCATCATCATCACAGCAG
CGGCCTGGTGCCGCGCGGCAGCCATATGGAAAACCTGTATTTTCAGGGC
Features (pLannotate 1.2.2; 25 found; start..end, strand, type, name):
     13..336     +  CDS            FKBP1A: FKB1A_HUMAN - Also known as FKBP1, FKBP12. Experimental evidence at protein level: Swiss-Prot protein existence level 1. Keeps in an inactive conformation TGFBR1, the TGF-beta type I serine/threonine kinase receptor, preventing TGF-beta receptor activation in absence of ligand. Recruits SMAD7 to ACVR1B which prevents the association of SMAD2 and SMAD3 with the activin receptor complex, thereby blocking the activin signal. May modulate the RYR1 calcium channel activity. PPIases accelerate the folding of proteins. It catalyzes the cis-trans isomerization of proline imidic peptide bonds in oligop
    391..675     +  CDS            FPR2 (fragment): FKBP2_CRYNB - Protein inferred from homology: Swiss-Prot protein existence level 3. PPIases accelerate the folding of proteins. It catalyzes the cis-trans isomerization of proline imidic peptide bonds in oligopeptides (By similarity). From Cryptococcus neoformans var. neoformans serotype D (strain B-3501A) (Filobasidiella neoformans).
    997..1311    +  CDS            FPR1 (fragment): FKBP_CANGA - Experimental evidence at protein level: Swiss-Prot protein existence level 1. PPIases accelerate the folding of proteins. It catalyzes the cis-trans isomerization of proline imidic peptide bonds in oligopeptides (By similarity). From Candida glabrata (strain ATCC 2001 / CBS 138 / JCM 3761 / NBRC 0622 / NRRL Y-65) (Yeast) (Torulopsis glabrata).
   1336..2001    +  CDS            Ticam1 (fragment): TCAM1_MOUSE - Also known as Trif. Experimental evidence at protein level: Swiss-Prot protein existence level 1. Involved in innate immunity against invading pathogens. Adapter used by TLR3, TLR4 (through TICAM2) and TLR5 to mediate NF- kappa-B and interferon-regulatory factor (IRF) activation, and to induce apoptosis (PubMed:12855817, PubMed:16002681, PubMed:21703541). Ligand binding to these receptors results in TRIF recruitment through its TIR domain (PubMed:12855817, PubMed:16002681, PubMed:21703541). Distinct protein-interaction motifs allow recruitment of the effector proteins TBK1, TRAF6
   2048..2065    +  CDS            9xHis (fragment): 9xHis affinity tag
   2075..2124    +  CDS            SET1 (fragment): solubility-enhancement tag derived from T7 phage gene 10B
   2132..2179    +  terminator     T7 terminator: transcription terminator for bacteriophage T7 RNA polymerase
   2216..2644    +  rep_origin     f1 ori (sequence partly withheld): f1 bacteriophage origin of replication; arrow indicates direction of (+) strand synthesis
   2697..2754    +  promoter       AmpR promoter (fragment): bla
   2763..3578    -  CDS            KanR: aminoglycoside phosphotransferase; aph(3')-Ia; confers resistance to kanamycin in bacteria or G418 (Geneticin®) in eukaryotes
   3700..4288    +  rep_origin     ori: high-copy-number ColE1/pMB1/pBR322/pUC origin of replication
   4474..4613    -  misc_feature   bom: basis of mobility region from pBR322
   4715..4906    -  CDS            rop: Rop protein, which maintains plasmids at low copy number; rop
   4923..5303    +  CDS            YPB1_ECOLX: Protein predicted: Swiss-Prot protein existence level 4. From Escherichia coli.
   5375..5666    -  CDS            TcR (fragment): tetracycline efflux protein; tet; confers resistance to tetracycline
   5681..5702    -  protein_bind   CAP binding site: CAP binding activates transcription in the presence of cAMP. E. coli catabolite activator protein
   5715..6797    -  CDS            lacI: lac repressor; lacI; The lac repressor binds to the lac operator to inhibit transcription in E. coli. This inhibition can be relieved by adding lactose or isopropyl-β-D-thiogalactopyranoside (IPTG).
   6798..6875    -  promoter       lacI promoter: lacI
   6883..7162    -  CDS            TcR (fragment): tetracycline efflux protein; tet; confers resistance to tetracycline
   7184..7202    +  promoter       T7 promoter: promoter for bacteriophage T7 RNA polymerase
   7203..7227    +  protein_bind   lac operator: The lac repressor binds to the lac operator to inhibit transcription in E. coli. This inhibition can be relieved by adding lactose or isopropyl-β-D-thiogalactopyranoside (IPTG). lac repressor encoded by lacI
   7242..7264    +  RBS            RBS: efficient ribosome binding site from bacteriophage T7 gene 10 (Olins and Rangwala, 1989)
   7283..7299    +  CDS            capTEV™ (fragment): composite tag for in vivo biotinylation, TEV protease cleavage, and 6xHis tagging
   7310..7327    +  CDS            thrombin site: thrombin recognition and cleavage site
   7334..7354    +  CDS            TEV site: tobacco etch virus (TEV) protease recognition and cleavage site
