[The description below was written by a language model from this plasmid's Addgene catalogue record and pLannotate feature annotations shown in this document.]
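Description:
pET28a-FKBP-TRIF(Nterm) is a 7,354 nt bacterial expression plasmid built on the pET28a backbone for overproducing the N-terminal domain of mouse TRIF (Ticam1), the adaptor that links TLR3 and TLR4 signalling to NF-κB and interferon-regulatory factor activation. It is selected with kanamycin through the aph(3')-Ia KanR gene and replicates from a ColE1/pBR322-type origin. The usual pBR322-derived bom and rop elements are also annotated, although the catalogue entry lists the plasmid as high copy. An f1 origin is present as well.

Expression follows the standard pET arrangement. A T7 promoter with an adjacent lac operator and the phage T7 gene 10 ribosome binding site drives the open reading frame, and a plasmid-borne lacI cassette supplies repressor. Transcription therefore depends on T7 RNA polymerase in the host and is inducible with IPTG, ending at the T7 terminator.

According to the catalogue, the insert was cloned between BamHI and EcoRI and carries an N-terminal 6xHis-4xFKBP fusion. The feature table is consistent with this: a His-containing leader is followed by thrombin and TEV protease cleavage sites, then tandem FKBP-type coding segments upstream of a Ticam1 fragment. The automated annotation names only three FKBP segments and assigns two of them to fungal homologues, probably reflecting closest-match scoring of repeated or recoded FKBP12 copies, with an unannotated gap where a fourth repeat could lie. A backbone-derived His tag is annotated downstream of the insert, but the record does not say whether it is translated.

The His tag allows affinity purification. FKBP repeats are commonly used for ligand-induced oligomerisation, although the record states only that the plasmid is for bacterial overexpression.
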