Addgene plasmid #221334: pET28a-FKBP-TRIF(Nterm)
Purpose: Overexpression of TRIF Nterm domain in bacteria
Depositing lab: Jonathan Kagan. Depositing organization: Boston Children's Hospital. Publication: pLxIS-containing domains are biochemically flexible regulators of interferons and metabolism. Landau LM, Chaudhary N, Tien YC, Rogozinska M, Joshi S, Yao C, Crowley J, Hullahalli K, Campbell IW, Waldor MK, Haigis M, Kagan JC. Mol Cell. 2024 Jul 11;84(13):2436-2454.e10. doi: 10.1016/j.molcel.2024.05.030. Epub 2024 Jun 25. PubMed 38925114.
Backbone
  Vector backbone: pET28a
  Vector type: Bacterial Expression
Growth in bacteria
  Bacterial resistance: Kanamycin, 50 μg/mL
  Growth temperature: 37°C
  Growth strain: NEB Stable
  Copy number: High Copy
Gene/Insert
  Gene/Insert name: TRIF Nterm domain
  Species: M. musculus (mouse)
  Entrez Gene: Ticam1 (a.k.a. TICAM-1, TRIF)
  Promoter: T7
  Tag / fusion protein: 6xHis-4xFKBP (N terminal on insert)
  Cloning method: Restriction Enzyme; 5′ cloning site BamHI (not destroyed); 3′ cloning site EcoRI (not destroyed)
  Sequencing primers: 5′ n/a
Terms and licenses: Academic/Nonprofit Terms; Industry Terms: Not Available to Industry
How to cite: pET28a-FKBP-TRIF(Nterm) was a gift from Jonathan Kagan (Addgene plasmid # 221334 ; http://n2t.net/addgene:221334 ; RRID:Addgene_221334)
